>Addgene plasmid #60614 | YFP NLS Beta-Actin S14C | addgene full sequence | sequence record 265899 | Addgene NGS Result
CGTTACATAACTTACGGTAAATGGCCCGCCTGGCTGACCGCCCAACGACCCCCGCCCATTGACGTCAATA
ATGACGTATGTTCCCATAGTAACGCCAATAGGGACTTTCCATTGACGTCAATGGGTGGAGTATTTACGGT
AAACTGCCCACTTGGCAGTACATCAAGTGTATCATATGCCAAGTACGCCCCCTATTGACGTCAATGACGG
TAAATGGCCCGCCTGGCATTATGCCCAGTACATGACCTTATGGGACTTTCCTACTTGGCAGTACATCTAC
GTATTAGTCATCGCTATTACCATGGTGATGCGGTTTTGGCAGTACATCAATGGGCGTGGATAGCGGTTTG
ACTCACGGGGATTTCCAAGTCTCCACCCCATTGACGTCAATGGGAGTTTGTTTTGGCACCAAAATCAACG
GGACTTTCCAAAATGTCGTAACAACTCCGCCCCATTGACGCAAATGGGCGGTAGGCGTGTACGGTGGGAG
GTCTATATAAGCAGAGCTGGTTTAGTGAACCGTCAGATCCGCTAGCGCTACCGGTCGCCACCATGGTGAG
CAAGGGCGAGGAGCTGTTCACCGGGGTGGTGCCCATCCTGGTCGAGCTGGACGGCGACGTAAACGGCCAC
AAGTTCAGCGTGTCCGGCGAGGGCGAGGGCGATGCCACCTACGGCAAGCTGACCCTGAAGTTCATCTGCA
CCACCGGCAAGCTGCCCGTGCCCTGGCCCACCCTCGTGACCACCTTCGGCTACGGCCTGCAGTGCTTCGC
CCGCTACCCCGACCACATGAAGCAGCACGACTTCTTCAAGTCCGCCATGCCCGAAGGCTACGTCCAGGAG
CGCACCATCTTCTTCAAGGACGACGGCAACTACAAGACCCGCGCCGAGGTGAAGTTCGAGGGCGACACCC
TGGTGAACCGCATCGAGCTGAAGGGCATCGACCTCAAGGAGGACGGCAACATCCTGGGGCACAAGCTGGA
GTACAACTACAACAGCCACAACGTCTATATCATGGCCGACAAGCAGAAGAACGGCATCAAGGTGAACTTC
AAGATCCGCCACAACATCGAGGACGGCAGCGTGCAGCTCGCCGACCACTACCAGCAGAACACCCCCATCG
GCGACGGCCCCGTGCTGCTGCCCGACAACCACTACCTGAGCTACCAGTCCGCCCTGAGCAAAGACCCCAA
CGAGAAGCGCGATCACATGGTCCTGCTGGAGTTCGTGACCGCCGCCGGGATCACTCTCGGCATGGACGAG
CTGTACAAGCCAAAAAAGAAGAGAAAGGTACCTCGAGCTATGGATGATGATATCGCCGCGCTCGTCGTCG
ACAACGGCTGCGGCATGTGCAAGGCCGGCTTCGCGGGCGACGATGCCCCCCGGGCCGTCTTCCCCTCCAT
CGTGGGGCGCCCCAGGCACCAGGGCGTGATGGTGGGCATGGGTCAGAAGGATTCCTATGTGGGCGACGAG
GCCCAGAGCAAGAGAGGCATCCTCACCCTGAAGTACCCCATCGAGCACGGCATCGTCACCAACTGGGACG
ACATGGAGAAAATCTGGCACCACACCTTCTACAATGAGCTGCGTGTGGCTCCCGAGGAGCACCCCGTGCT
GCTGACCGAGGCCCCCCTGAACCCCAAGGCCAACCGCGAGAAGATGACCCAGATCATGTTTGAGACCTTC
AACACCCCAGCCATGTACGTTGCTATCCAGGCTGTGCTATCCCTGTACGCCTCTGGCCGTACCACTGGCA
TCGTGATGGACTCCGGTGACGGGGTCACCCACACTGTGCCCATCTACGAGGGGTATGCCCTCCCCCATGC
CATCCTGCGTCTGGACCTGGCTGGCCGGGACCTGACTGACTACCTCATGAAGATCCTCACCGAGCGCGGC
TACAGCTTCACCACCACGGCCGAGCGGGAAATCGTGCGTGACATTAAGGAGAAGCTGTGCTACGTCGCCC
TGGACTTCGAGCAAGAGATGGCCACGGCTGCTTCCAGCTCCTCCCTGGAGAAGAGCTACGAGCTGCCTGA
CGGCCAGGTCATCACCATTGGCAATGAGCGGTTCCGCTGCCCTGAGGCACTCTTCCAGCCTTCCTTCCTG
GGCATGGAGTCCTGTGGCATCCACGAAACTACCTTCAACTCCATCATGAAGTGTGACGTGGACATCCGCA
AAGACCTGTACGCCAACACAGTGCTGTCTGGCGGCACCACCATGTACCCTGGCATTGCCGACAGGATGCA
GAAGGAGATCACTGCCCTGGCACCCAGCACAATGAAGATCAAGATCATTGCTCCTCCTGAGCGCAAGTAC
TCCGTGTGGATCGGCGGCTCCATCCTGGCCTCGCTGTCCACCTTCCAGCAGATGTGGATCAGCAAGCAGG
AGTATGACGAGTCCGGCCCCTCCATCGTCCACCGCAAATGCTTCTAGGGATCCACCGGATCTAGATAACT
GATCATAATCAGCCATACCACATTTGTAGAGGTTTTACTTGCTTTAAAAAACCTCCCACACCTCCCCCTG
AACCTGAAACATAAAATGAATGCAATTGTTGTTGTTAACTTGTTTATTGCAGCTTATAATGGTTACAAAT
AAAGCAATAGCATCACAAATTTCACAAATAAAGCATTTTTTTCACTGCATTCTAGTTGTGGTTTGTCCAA
ACTCATCAATGTATCTTAAGGCGTAAATTGTAAGCGTTAATATTTTGTTAAAATTCGCGTTAAATTTTTG
TTAAATCAGCTCATTTTTTAACCAATAGGCCGAAATCGGCAAAATCCCTTATAAATCAAAAGAATAGACC
GAGATAGGGT
[37 nt withheld, positions 2811-2847]
AAAGAACGTGGACTCCAACGTCAAAGG
[49 nt withheld, positions 2875-2923]
T
[91 nt withheld, positions 2925-3015]
G
[124 nt withheld, positions 3017-3140]
CAGGTGGCACTTTTCGGGGAAATGTGCGCGGAACCCCTATTTGTTTATTTTTCTAAATACATTCAAATAT
GTATCCGCTCATGAGACAATAACCCTGATAAATGCTTCAATAATATTGAAAAAGGAAGAGTCCTGAGGCG
GAAAGAACCAGCTGTGGAATGTGTGTCAGTTAGGGTGTGGAAAGTCCCCAGGCTCCCCAGCAGGCAGAAG
TATGCAAAGCATGCATCTCAATTAGTCAGCAACCAGGTGTGGAAAGTCCCCAGGCTCCCCAGCAGGCAGA
AGTATGCAAAGCATGCATCTCAATTAGTCAGCAACCATAGTCCCGCCCCTAACTCCGCCCATCCCGCCCC
TAACTCCGCCCAGTTCCGCCCATTCTCCGCCCCATGGCTGACTAATTTTTTTTATTTATGCAGAGGCCGA
GGCCGCCTCGGCCTCTGAGCTATTCCAGAAGTAGTGAGGAGGCTTTTTTGGAGGCCTAGGCTTTTGCAAA
GATCGATCAAGAGACAGGATGAGGATCGTTTCGCATGATTGAACAAGATGGATTGCACGCAGGTTCTCCG
GCCGCTTGGGTGGAGAGGCTATTCGGCTATGACTGGGCACAACAGACAATCGGCTGCTCTGATGCCGCCG
TGTTCCGGCTGTCAGCGCAGGGGCGCCCGGTTCTTTTTGTCAAGACCGACCTGTCCGGTGCCCTGAATGA
ACTGCAAGACGAGGCAGCGCGGCTATCGTGGCTGGCCACGACGGGCGTTCCTTGCGCAGCTGTGCTCGAC
GTTGTCACTGAAGCGGGAAGGGACTGGCTGCTATTGGGCGAAGTGCCGGGGCAGGATCTCCTGTCATCTC
ACCTTGCTCCTGCCGAGAAAGTATCCATCATGGCTGATGCAATGCGGCGGCTGCATACGCTTGATCCGGC
TACCTGCCCATTCGACCACCAAGCGAAACATCGCATCGAGCGAGCACGTACTCGGATGGAAGCCGGTCTT
GTCGATCAGGATGATCTGGACGAAGAGCATCAGGGGCTCGCGCCAGCCGAACTGTTCGCCAGGCTCAAGG
CGAGCATGCCCGACGGCGAGGATCTCGTCGTGACCCATGGCGATGCCTGCTTGCCGAATATCATGGTGGA
AAATGGCCGCTTTTCTGGATTCATCGACTGTGGCCGGCTGGGTGTGGCGGACCGCTATCAGGACATAGCG
TTGGCTACCCGTGATATTGCTGAAGAGCTTGGCGGCGAATGGGCTGACCGCTTCCTCGTGCTTTACGGTA
TCGCCGCTCCCGATTCGCAGCGCATCGCCTTCTATCGCCTTCTTGACGAGTTCTTCTGAGCGGGACTCTG
GGGTTCGAAATGACCGACCAAGCGACGCCCAACCTGCCATCACGAGATTTCGATTCCACCGCCGCCTTCT
ATGAAAGGTTGGGCTTCGGAATCGTTTTCCGGGACGCCGGCTGGATGATCCTCCAGCGCGGGGATCTCAT
GCTGGAGTTCTTCGCCCACCCTAGGGGGAGGCTAACTGAAACACGGAAGGAGACAATACCGGAAGGAACC
CGCGCTATGACGGCAATAAAAAGACAGAATAAAACGCACGGTGTTGGGTCGTTTGTTCATAAACGCGGGG
TTCGGTCCCAGGGCTGGCACTCTGTCGATACCCCACCGAGACCCCATTGGGGCCAATACGCCCGCGTTTC
TTCCTTTTCCCCACCCCACCCCCCAAGTTCGGGTGAAGGCCCAGGGCTCGCAGCCAACGTCGGGGCGGCA
GGCCCTGCCATAGCCTCAGGTTACTCATATATACTTTAGATTGATTTAAAACTTCATTTTTAATTTAAAA
GGATCTAGGTGAAGATCCTTTTTGATAATCTCATGACCAAAATCCCTTAACGTGAGTTTTCGTTCCACTG
AGCGTCAGACCCCGTAGAAAAGATCAAAGGATCTTCTTGAGATCCTTTTTTTCTGCGCGTAATCTGCTGC
TTGCAAACAAAAAAACCACCGCTACCAGCGGTGGTTTGTTTGCCGGATCAAGAGCTACCAACTCTTTTTC
CGAAGGTAACTGGCTTCAGCAGAGCGCAGATACCAAATACTGTTCTTCTAGTGTAGCCGTAGTTAGGCCA
CCACTTCAAGAACTCTGTAGCACCGCCTACATACCTCGCTCTGCTAATCCTGTTACCAGTGGCTGCTGCC
AGTGGCGATAAGTCGTGTCTTACCGGGTTGGACTCAAGACGATAGTTACCGGATAAGGCGCAGCGGTCGG
GCTGAACGGGGGGTTCGTGCACACAGCCCAGCTTGGAGCGAACGACCTACACCGAACTGAGATACCTACA
GCGTGAGCTATGAGAAAGCGCCACGCTTCCCGAAGGGAGAAAGGCGGACAGGTATCCGGTAAGCGGCAGG
GTCGGAACAGGAGAGCGCACGAGGGAGCTTCCAGGGGGAAACGCCTGGTATCTTTATAGTCCTGTCGGGT
TTCGCCACCTCTGACTTGAGCGTCGATTTTTGTGATGCTCGTCAGGGGGGCGGAGCCTATGGAAAAACGC
CAGCAACGCGGCCTTTTTACGGTTCCTGGCCTTTTGCTGGCCTTTTGCTCACATGTTCTTTCCTGCGTTA
TCCCCTGATTCTGTGGATAACCGTATTACCGCCATGCATTAGTTATTAATAGTAATCAATTACGGGGTCA
TTAGTTCATAGCCCATATATGGAGTTCCG
Features (pLannotate 1.2.2; 16 found; start..end, strand, type, name):
      1..304     +  enhancer       CMV enhancer: human cytomegalovirus immediate early enhancer
    305..508     +  promoter       CMV promoter: human cytomegalovirus (CMV) immediate early promoter
    553..1269    +  CDS            EYFP: EYFP is a basic (constitutively fluorescent) green/yellow fluorescent protein published in 1996, derived from Aequorea victoria. It is reported to be a very rapidly-maturing weak dimer with high acid sensitivity.
   1270..1290    +  CDS            SV40 NLS: nuclear localization signal of SV40 (simian virus 40) large T antigen
   1300..2424    +  CDS            ACTB: ACTB_BOVIN - Experimental evidence at protein level: Swiss-Prot protein existence level 1. Actin is a highly conserved protein that polymerizes to produce filaments that form cross-linked networks in the cytoplasm of cells. Actin exists in both monomeric (G-actin) and polymeric (F-actin) forms, both forms playing key functions, such as cell motility and contraction. In addition to their role in the cytoplasmic cytoskeleton, G- and F-actin also localize in the nucleus, and regulate gene transcription and motility and repair of damaged DNA. From Bos taurus (Bovine).
   2450..2534    +  CDS            large T antigen (fragment): large T antigen from SV40 (simian virus 40)
   2557..2678    +  polyA_signal   SV40 poly(A) signal: SV40 polyadenylation signal
   2712..3140    -  rep_origin     f1 ori (sequence partly withheld): f1 bacteriophage origin of replication; arrow indicates direction of (+) strand synthesis
   3167..3271    +  promoter       AmpR promoter: bla
   3273..3630    +  promoter       SV40 promoter: SV40 enhancer and early promoter
   3665..4459    +  CDS            NeoR/KanR: aminoglycoside phosphotransferase from Tn5; aph(3')-II (or nptII); confers resistance to neomycin, kanamycin, and G418 (Geneticin®)
   4480..4632    +  CDS            ble (fragment): BLE_KLEPN - Experimental evidence at protein level: Swiss-Prot protein existence level 1. Binding protein with a strong affinity to the bleomycin family of antibiotics. Binds to CL990; an antimitotic-antibiotic compound. From Klebsiella pneumoniae.
   4691..4738    +  polyA_signal   HSV TK poly(A) signal: herpes simplex virus thymidine kinase polyadenylation signal (Cole and Stacy, 1985)
   4829..4845    -  polyA_signal   bGH poly(A) signal (fragment): bovine growth hormone polyadenylation signal
   5067..5655    +  rep_origin     ori: high-copy-number ColE1/pMB1/pBR322/pUC origin of replication
   5770..5829    +  enhancer       CMV enhancer (fragment): human cytomegalovirus immediate early enhancer
