[The description below was written by a language model from this plasmid's Addgene catalogue record and pLannotate feature annotations shown in this document.]
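Description:
YFP NLS Beta-Actin S14C is a mammalian expression plasmid of about 5.8 kb, built on the pEYFP-C1 backbone and derived in part from the commercial pEYFP-Actin vector. It is maintained in E. coli through a high-copy ColE1/pUC-type origin and also carries an f1 phage origin. A single NeoR/KanR (Tn5 aminoglycoside phosphotransferase) gene serves both hosts. A bacterial bla-type promoter drives it for kanamycin selection in bacteria, and the SV40 enhancer/early promoter drives it for G418 selection of transfected mammalian cells, with an HSV TK polyadenylation signal downstream. The short ble, bGH poly(A) and large T antigen fragments called by the annotation software look like partial matches within backbone sequence rather than functional parts.

The expression cassette uses the human CMV immediate-early enhancer and promoter to transcribe one fusion open reading frame, terminated by an SV40 poly(A) signal. The frame encodes EYFP at the N terminus, then the SV40 large T antigen nuclear localization signal, then beta-actin. The catalogue lists the insert as human ACTB. The automated annotation matched it to the bovine protein entry, which probably reflects the very high conservation of actin rather than a different species of origin. The actin carries an S14C substitution, which the record describes as a polymerization mutation.

The NLS directs the fluorescent actin into the nucleus, so the construct allows live or fixed-cell imaging of a polymerization-altered actin specifically in that compartment. The associated publication concerns the movement and coalescence of herpesviral replication compartments in the nucleus, which suggests its use in probing how nuclear actin dynamics contribute to such processes.
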