Addgene plasmid #60614: YFP NLS Beta-Actin S14C
Purpose: Encodes YFP and NLS tagged beta-actin with the S14C polymerization mutation
Depositing lab: Primal de Lanerolle. Depositing organization: University of Illinois at Chicago. Publication: Herpesviral replication compartments move and coalesce at nuclear speckles to enhance export of viral late mRNA. Chang L, Godinez WJ, Kim IH, Tektonidis M, de Lanerolle P, Eils R, Rohr K, Knipe DM. Proc Natl Acad Sci U S A. 2011 May 24;108(21):E136-44. doi: 10.1073/pnas.1103411108. Epub 2011 May 9. PubMed 21555562.
Backbone
  Vector backbone: pEYFP-C1
  Backbone manufacturer: Clonetech
  Backbone size w/o insert (bp): 4700
  Total vector size (bp): 5800
  Vector type: Mammalian Expression
  Selectable markers: Neomycin (select with G418)
Growth in bacteria
  Bacterial resistance: Kanamycin, 50 μg/mL
  Growth temperature: 37°C
  Growth strain: DH5alpha
  Copy number: High Copy
Gene/Insert
  Gene/Insert name: Beta-actin
  Species: H. sapiens (human)
  Mutation: S14C
  GenBank ID: NM_001101.3
  Entrez Gene: ACTB (a.k.a. BKRNS, BNS, BRWS1, CSMH, DDS1, PS1TP5BP1, THC8)
  Tag / fusion protein: EYFP (N terminal on insert); NLS (N terminal on insert)
Resource information
  A portion of this plasmid was derived from a plasmid made by: Derived from Clonetech pEYFP-Actin
Terms and licenses: Academic/Nonprofit Terms; Industry Terms: Not Available to Industry
How to cite: YFP NLS Beta-Actin S14C was a gift from Primal de Lanerolle (Addgene plasmid # 60614 ; http://n2t.net/addgene:60614 ; RRID:Addgene_60614)
