>Addgene plasmid #60614 | YFP NLS Beta-Actin S14C | addgene partial sequence | sequence record 99330 | CMV-F 5'-CGCAAATGGGCGGTAGGCGTG-3'
GTGAACCGTCAGATCCGCTAGCGCTACCGGTCGCCACCATGGTGAGCAAGGGCGAGGAGCTGTTCACCGG
GGTGGTGCCCATCCTGGTCGAGCTGGACGGCGACGTAAACGGCCACAAGTTCAGCGTGTCCGGCGAGGGC
GAGGGCGATGCCACCTACGGCAAGCTGACCCTGAAGTTCATCTGCACCACCGGCAAGCTGCCCGTGCCCT
GGCCCACCCTCGTGACCACCTTCGGCTACGGCCTGCAGTGCTTCGCCCGCTACCCCGACCACATGAAGCA
GCACGACTTCTTCAAGTCCGCCATGCCCGAAGGCTACGTCCAGGAGCGCACCATCTTCTTCAAGGACGAC
GGCAACTACAAGACCCGCGCCGAGGTGAAGTTCGAGGGCGACACCCTGGTGAACCGCATCGAGCTGAAGG
GCATCGACCTCAAGGAGGACGGCAACATCCTGGGGCACAAGCTGGAGTACAACTACAACAGCCACAACGT
CTATATCATGGCCGACAAGCAGAAGAACGGCATCAAGGTGAACTTCAAGATCCGCCACAACATCGAGGAC
GGCAGCGTGCAGCTCGCCGACCACTACCAGCAGAACACCCCCATCGGCGACGGCCCCGTGCTGCTGCCCG
ACAACCACTACCTGAGCTACCAGTCCGCCCTGAGCAAAGACCCCAACGAGAAGCGCGATCACATGGTCCT
GCTGGAGTTCGTGACCGCCGCCGGGATCACTCTCGGCATGGACGAGCTGTACAAGCCAAAAAAGAAGAGA
AAGGTACCTCGAGCTATGGATGATGATATCGCCGCGCTCGTCGTCGACAACGGCTGCGGCATGTGCAAGG
CCGGCTTCGCGGGCGACGATG
