>Addgene plasmid #60614 | YFP NLS Beta-Actin S14C | addgene partial sequence | sequence record 99331 | SV40pA-R 5'-GAAATTTGTGATGCTATTGC-3'
TTGCATTCATTTTATGTTTCAGGTTCAGGGGGAGGTGTGGGAGGTTTTTTAAAGCAAGTAAAACCTCTAC
AAATGTGGTATGGCTGATTATGATCAGTTATCTAGATCCGGTGGATCCCTAGAAGCATTTGCGGTGGACG
ATGGAGGGGCCGGACTCGTCATACTCCTGCTTGCTGATCCACATCTGCTGGAAGGTGGACAGCGAGGCCA
GGATGGAGCCGCCGATCCACACGGAGTACTTGCGCTCAGGAGGAGCAATGATCTTGATCTTCATTGTGCT
GGGTGCCAGGGCAGTGATCTCCTTCTGCATCCTGTCGGCAATGCCAGGGTACATGGTGGTGCCGCCAGAC
AGCACTGTGTTGGCGTACAGGTCTTTGCGGATGTCCACGTCACACTTCATGATGGAGTTGAAGGTAGTTT
CGTGGATGCCACAGGACTCCATGCCCAGGAAGGAAGGCTGGAAGAGTGCCTCAGGGCAGCGGAACCGCTC
ATTGCCAATGGTGATGACCTGGCCGTCAGGCAGCTCGTAGCTCTTCTCCAGGGAGGAGCTGGAAGCAGCC
GTGGCCATCTCTTGCTCGAAGTCCAGGGCGACGTAGCACAGCTTCTCCTTAATGTCACGCACGATTTCCC
GCTCGGCCGTGGTGGTGAAGCTGTAGCCGCGCTCGGTGAGGATCTTCATGAGGTAGTCAGTCAGGTCCCG
GCCAGCCAGGTCCAGACGCAGGATGGCATGGGGGAGGGCATACCCCTCGTAGATGGGCACAGTGTGGGTG
ACCCCGTCACCGGAGTCCATCACGATGCCAGTGGTACGGCCAGAGGCGTACA
