>Addgene plasmid #60614 | YFP NLS Beta-Actin S14C | addgene partial sequence | sequence record 99596 | EGFP-C 5'-CATGGTCCTGCTGGAGTTCGTG-3'
CATGGACGAGCTGTACAAGCCAAAAAAGAAGAGAAAGGTACCTCGAGCTATGGATGATGATATCGCCGCG
CTCGTCGTCGACAACGGCTGCGGCATGTGCAAGGCCGGCTTCGCGGGCGACGATGCCCCCCGGGCCGTCT
TCCCCTCCATCGTGGGGCGCCCCAGGCACCAGGGCGTGATGGTGGGCATGGGTCAGAAGGATTCCTATGT
GGGCGACGAGGCCCAGAGCAAGAGAGGCATCCTCACCCTGAAGTACCCCATCGAGCACGGCATCGTCACC
AACTGGGACGACATGGAGAAAATCTGGCACCACACCTTCTACAATGAGCTGCGTGTGGCTCCCGAGGAGC
ACCCCGTGCTGCTGACCGAGGCCCCCCTGAACCCCAAGGCCAACCGCGAGAAGATGACCCAGATCATGTT
TGAGACCTTCAACACCCCAGCCATGTACGTTGCTATCCAGGCTGTGCTATCCCTGTACGCCTCTGGCCGT
ACCACTGGCATCGTGATGGACTCCGGTGACGGGGTCACCCACACTGTGCCCATCTACGAGGGGTATGCCC
TCCCCCATGCCATCCTGCGTCTGGACCTGGCTGGCCGGGACCTGACTGACTACCTCATGAAGATCCTCAC
CGAGCGCGGCTACAGCTTCACCACCACGGCCGAGCGGGAAATCGTGCGTGACATTAAGGAGAAGCTGTGC
TACGTCGCCCTGGACTTCGAGCAAGAGATGGCCACGGCTGCTTCCAGCTCCTCCCTGGAGAAGAGCTACG
AGCTGCCTGACGGCCAGGTCATCACCATTGGCAATGAGCGGTTCCGCTG
